>Addgene plasmid #119183 | pAAV-HyPer3 | addgene full sequence | sequence record 229508 | Addgene NGS Result
CCTGCAGGCAGCTGCGCGCTCGCTCGCTCACTGAGGCCGCCCGGGCGTCGGGCGACCTTTGGTCGCCCGG
CCTCAGTGAGCGAGCGAGCGCGCAGAGAGGGAGTGGCCAACTCCATCACTAGGGGTTCCTGCGGCCGCAC
GCGTCTAGTTATTAATAGTAATCAATTACGGGGTCATTAGTTCATAGCCCATATATGGAGTTCCGCGTTA
CATAACTTACGGTAAATGGCCCGCCTGGCTGACCGCCCAACGACCCCCGCCCATTGACGTCAATAATGAC
GTATGTTCCCATAGTAACGCCAATAGGGACTTTCCATTGACGTCAATGGGTGGAGTATTTACGGTAAACT
GCCCACTTGGCAGTACATCAAGTGTATCATATGCCAAGTACGCCCCCTATTGACGTCAATGACGGTAAAT
GGCCCGCCTGGCATTATGCCCAGTACATGACCTTATGGGACTTTCCTACTTGGCAGTACATCTACGTATT
AGTCATCGCTATTACCATGGTGATGCGGTTTTGGCAGTACATCAATGGGCGTGGATAGCGGTTTGACTCA
CGGGGATTTCCAAGTCTCCACCCCATTGACGTCAATGGGAGTTTGTTTTGGCACCAAAATCAACGGGACT
TTCCAAAATGTCGTAACAACTCCGCCCCATTGACGCAAATGGGCGGTAGGCGTGTACGGTGGGAGGTCTA
TATAAGCAGAGCTCGTTTAGTGAACCGTCAGATCGCCTGGAGACGCCATCCACGCTGTTTTGACCTCCAT
AGAAGACACCGGGACCGATCCAGCCTCCGCGGATTCGAATCCCGGCCGGGAACGGTGCATTGGAACGCGG
ATTCCCCGTGCCAAGAGTGACGTAAGTACCGCCTATAGAGTCTATAGGCCCACAAAAAATGCTTTCTTCT
TTTAATATACTTTTTTGTTTATCTTATTTCTAATACTTTCCCTAATCTCTTTCTTTCAGGGCAATAATGA
TACAATGTATCATGCCTCTTTGCACCATTCTAAAGAATAACAGTGATAATTTCTGGGTTAAGGCAATAGC
AATATTTCTGCATATAAATATTTCTGCATATAAATTGTAACTGATGTAAGAGGTTTCATATTGCTAATAG
CAGCTACAATCCAGCTACCATTCTGCTTTTATTTTATGGTTGGGATAAGGCTGGATTATTCTGAGTCCAA
GCTAGGCCCTTTTGCTAATCATGTTCATACCTCTTATCTTCCTCCCACAGCTCCTGGGCAACGTGCTGGT
CTGTGTGCTGGCCCATCACTTTGGCAAAGAATTGGGATTCGAACATCGATTGAATTCCCCGGGGATCCTC
TAGCGCCACCATGGAGATGGCAAGCCAGCAGGGCGAGACGATGTCCGGACCGCTGCACATTGGTTTGATT
CCCACAGTTGGACCGTACCTGCTACCGCATATTATCCCTATGCTGTACCAGACCTTTCCAAAGCTGGAAA
TGTATCTGCATGAAGCACAGACCCACCAGTTACTGGCGCAACTGGACAGCGGCAAACTCGATTGCGTGAT
CCTCGCACTGGTGAAAGAGAGCGAAGCATTCATTGAAGTGCCGTTGTTTGATGAGCCAATGTTGCTGGCT
ATCTATGAAGATCACCCGTGGGCGAACCGCGAATGCGTACCGATGGCCGATCTGGCAGGGGAAAAACTGC
TGATGCTGGAAGATGGTCACTGTTTGCGCGATCAGGCAATGTCCGCCGGCTACAACAGCGACAACGTCTA
TATCATGGCCGACAAGCAGAAGAACGGCATCAAGGCCAACTTCAAGATCCGCCACAACGTCGAGGACGGC
AGCGTGCAGCTCGCCGACCACTACCAGCAGAACACCCCCATCGGCGACGGCCCCGTGCTGCTGCCCGACA
ACCACTACCTGAGCTTCCAGTCCGTCCTGAGCAAAGACCCCAACGAGAAGCGCGATCACATGGTCCTGCT
GGAGTTCGTGACCGCCGCCGGGATCACTCTCGGCATGGACGAGCTGTACAACGTGGATGGCGGTAGCGGT
GGCACCGGCAGCAAGGGCGAGGAGCTGTTCACCGGGGTGGTGCCCATCCTGGTCGAGCTGGACGGCGACG
TAAACGGCCACAAGTTCAGCGTGTCCGGCGAGGGCGAGGGCGATGCCACCTACGGCAAGCTGACCCTGAA
GCTGATCTGCACCACCGGCAAGCTGCCCGTGCCCTGGCCCACCCTCGTGACCACCCTCGGCTACGGCCTG
AAGTGCTTCGCCCGCTACCCCGACCACATGAAGCAGCACGACTTCTTCAAGTCCGCCATGCCCGAAGGCT
ACGTCCAGGAGCGCACCATCTTCTTCAAGGACGACGGCAACTACAAGACCCGCGCCGAGGTGAAGTTCGA
GGGCGACACCCTGGTGAACCGCATCGAGCTGAAGGGCATCGGCTTCAAGGAGGACGGCAACATCCTGGGG
CACAAGCTGGAGTACAACGGCACCGGTTTCTGTTTTGAAGCCGGGGCGGATGAAGATACACACTTCCGCG
CGACCAGCCTGGAAACTCTGCGCAACATGGTGGCGGCAGGTAGCGGGATCACTTTACTGCCAGCGCTGGC
TGTGCCGCCGGAGCGCAAACGCGATGGGGTTGTTTATCTGCCGTGCATTAAGCCGGAACCACGCCGCACT
ATTGGTCTGGTTTATCGTCCTGGCTCACCGCTGCGCAGCCGCTATGAGCAGCTGGCAGAGGCCATCCGCG
CAAGAATGGATGGCCATTTCGATAAAGTTTTAAAACAGGCGGTTTAAAAGCTTGCCTCGAGCAGCGCTGC
TCGAGAGATCTACGGGTGGCATCCCTGTGACCCCTCCCCAGTGCCTCTCCTGGCCCTGGAAGTTGCCACT
CCAGTGCCCACCAGCCTTGTCCTAATAAAATTAAGTTGCATCATTTTGTCTGACTAGGTGTCCTTCTATA
ATATTATGGGGTGGAGGGGGGTGGTATGGAGCAAGGGGCAAGTTGGGAAGACAACCTGTAGGGCCTGCGG
GGTCTATTGGGAACCAAGCTGGAGTGCAGTGGCACAATCTTGGCTCACTGCAATCTCCGCCTCCTGGGTT
CAAGCGATTCTCCTGCCTCAGCCTCCCGAGTTGTTGGGATTCCAGGCATGCATGACCAGGCTCAGCTAAT
TTTTGTTTTTTTGGTAGAGACGGGGTTTCACCATATTGGCCAGGCTGGTCTCCAACTCCTAATCTCAGGT
GATCTACCCACCTTGGCCTCCCAAATTGCTGGGATTACAGGCGTGAACCACTGCTCCCTTCCCTGTCCTT
CTGATTTTGTAGGTAACCACGTGCGGACCGAGCGGCCGCAGGAACCCCTAGTGATGGAGTTGGCCACTCC
CTCTCTGCGCGCTCGCTCGCTCACTGAGGCCGGGCGACCAAAGGTCGCCCGACGCCCGGGCTTTGCCCGG
GCGGCCTCAGTGAGCGAGCGAGCGCGCAGCTGCCTGCAGGGGCGCCTGATGCGGTATTTTCTCCTTACGC
ATCTGTGCGGTATTTCACACCGCATA
[95 nt withheld, positions 3527-3621]
T
[46 nt withheld, positions 3623-3668]
C
[141 nt withheld, positions 3670-3810]
CCTTTGACGTTGGAGTCCACGTTCTTT
[37 nt withheld, positions 3838-3874]
ACTCTATCTCGGGCTATTCTTTTGATTTATAAGGGATTTTGCCGATTTCGGTCTATTGGTTAAAAAATGA
GCTGATTTAACAAAAATTTAACGCGAATTTTAACAAAATATTAACGTTTACAATTTTATGGTGCACTCTC
AGTACAATCTGCTCTGATGCCGCATAGTTAAGCCAGCCCCGACACCCGCCAACACCCGCTGACGCGCCCT
GACGGGCTTGTCTGCTCCCGGCATCCGCTTACAGACAAGCTGTGACCGTCTCCGGGAGCTGCATGTGTCA
GAGGTTTTCACCGTCATCACCGAAACGCGCGAGACGAAAGGGCCTCGTGATACGCCTATTTTTATAGGTT
AATGTCATGATAATAATGGTTTCTTAGACGTCAGGTGGCACTTTTCGGGGAAATGTGCGCGGAACCCCTA
TTTGTTTATTTTTCTAAATACATTCAAATATGTATCCGCTCATGAGACAATAACCCTGATAAATGCTTCA
ATAATATTGAAAAAGGAAGAGTATGAGTATTCAACATTTCCGTGTCGCCCTTATTCCCTTTTTTGCGGCA
TTTTGCCTTCCTGTTTTTGCTCACCCAGAAACGCTGGTGAAAGTAAAAGATGCTGAAGATCAGTTGGGTG
CACGAGTGGGTTACATCGAACTGGATCTCAACAGCGGTAAGATCCTTGAGAGTTTTCGCCCCGAAGAACG
TTTTCCAATGATGAGCACTTTTAAAGTTCTGCTATGTGGCGCGGTATTATCCCGTATTGACGCCGGGCAA
GAGCAACTCGGTCGCCGCATACACTATTCTCAGAATGACTTGGTTGAGTACTCACCAGTCACAGAAAAGC
ATCTTACGGATGGCATGACAGTAAGAGAATTATGCAGTGCTGCCATAACCATGAGTGATAACACTGCGGC
CAACTTACTTCTGACAACGATCGGAGGACCGAAGGAGCTAACCGCTTTTTTGCACAACATGGGGGATCAT
GTAACTCGCCTTGATCGTTGGGAACCGGAGCTGAATGAAGCCATACCAAACGACGAGCGTGACACCACGA
TGCCTGTAGCAATGGCAACAACGTTGCGCAAACTATTAACTGGCGAACTACTTACTCTAGCTTCCCGGCA
ACAATTAATAGACTGGATGGAGGCGGATAAAGTTGCAGGACCACTTCTGCGCTCGGCCCTTCCGGCTGGC
TGGTTTATTGCTGATAAATCTGGAGCCGGTGAGCGTGGGTCTCGCGGTATCATTGCAGCACTGGGGCCAG
ATGGTAAGCCCTCCCGTATCGTAGTTATCTACACGACGGGGAGTCAGGCAACTATGGATGAACGAAATAG
ACAGATCGCTGAGATAGGTGCCTCACTGATTAAGCATTGGTAACTGTCAGACCAAGTTTACTCATATATA
CTTTAGATTGATTTAAAACTTCATTTTTAATTTAAAAGGATCTAGGTGAAGATCCTTTTTGATAATCTCA
TGACCAAAATCCCTTAACGTGAGTTTTCGTTCCACTGAGCGTCAGACCCCGTAGAAAAGATCAAAGGATC
TTCTTGAGATCCTTTTTTTCTGCGCGTAATCTGCTGCTTGCAAACAAAAAAACCACCGCTACCAGCGGTG
GTTTGTTTGCCGGATCAAGAGCTACCAACTCTTTTTCCGAAGGTAACTGGCTTCAGCAGAGCGCAGATAC
CAAATACTGTTCTTCTAGTGTAGCCGTAGTTAGGCCACCACTTCAAGAACTCTGTAGCACCGCCTACATA
CCTCGCTCTGCTAATCCTGTTACCAGTGGCTGCTGCCAGTGGCGATAAGTCGTGTCTTACCGGGTTGGAC
TCAAGACGATAGTTACCGGATAAGGCGCAGCGGTCGGGCTGAACGGGGGGTTCGTGCACACAGCCCAGCT
TGGAGCGAACGACCTACACCGAACTGAGATACCTACAGCGTGAGCTATGAGAAAGCGCCACGCTTCCCGA
AGGGAGAAAGGCGGACAGGTATCCGGTAAGCGGCAGGGTCGGAACAGGAGAGCGCACGAGGGAGCTTCCA
GGGGGAAACGCCTGGTATCTTTATAGTCCTGTCGGGTTTCGCCACCTCTGACTTGAGCGTCGATTTTTGT
GATGCTCGTCAGGGGGGCGGAGCCTATGGAAAAACGCCAGCAACGCGGCCTTTTTACGGTTCCTGGCCTT
TTGCTGGCCTTTTGCTCACATGT
Features (pLannotate 1.2.2; 17 found; start..end, strand, type, name):
     12..39      +  repeat_region  AAV2 ITR (fragment): inverted terminal repeat of adeno-associated virus serotype 2 inverted
     68..95      +  repeat_region  AAV2 ITR (fragment): inverted terminal repeat of adeno-associated virus serotype 2 inverted
    206..509     +  enhancer       CMV enhancer: human cytomegalovirus immediate early enhancer
    510..713     +  promoter       CMV promoter: human cytomegalovirus (CMV) immediate early promoter
    862..889     +  intron         CMV intron (fragment): modified intron A from human cytomegalovirus (CMV)
    894..1240    +  intron         β-globin intron (fragment): internally truncated intron from human β-globin
   1244..1291    +  CDS            HBB (fragment): HBB_COLGU - Experimental evidence at transcript level: Swiss-Prot protein existence level 2. Involved in oxygen transport from the lung to the various peripheral tissues. From Colobus guereza (Mantled guereza) (Eastern black-and-white colobus monkey).
   1341..2777    +  CDS            HyPer-3: improved fluorescent indicator for intracellular H2O2 (Bilan et al., 2013)
   2814..3290    +  polyA_signal   hGH poly(A) signal: human growth hormone polyadenylation signal
   3330..3470    +  repeat_region  AAV2 ITR: inverted terminal repeat of adeno-associated virus serotype 2 inverted
   3475..3526    -  misc_feature   bom (fragment): basis of mobility region from pBR322
   3545..4000    +  rep_origin     f1 ori (sequence partly withheld): f1 bacteriophage origin of replication; arrow indicates direction of (+) strand synthesis
   4001..4050    -  misc_feature   bom (fragment): basis of mobility region from pBR322
   4152..4187    -  CDS            rop (fragment): Rop protein, which maintains plasmids at low copy number; rop
   4282..4386    +  promoter       AmpR promoter: bla
   4387..5247    +  CDS            AmpR: β-lactamase; bla; confers resistance to ampicillin, carbenicillin, and related antibiotics
   5418..6006    +  rep_origin     ori: high-copy-number ColE1/pMB1/pBR322/pUC origin of replication
