[The description below was written by a language model from this plasmid's Addgene catalogue record and pLannotate feature annotations shown in this document.]
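Description:
pAAV-HyPer3 is an adeno-associated virus transfer plasmid built on the Stratagene pAAV-MCS backbone for mammalian expression of HyPer3, a genetically encoded fluorescent biosensor that reports intracellular hydrogen peroxide. The plasmid is about 6 kb. It is maintained in bacteria at high copy through a ColE1/pUC-type origin and selected with ampicillin via the β-lactamase gene and its own promoter. An f1 phage origin is also present, and the short bom and rop matches in the annotation are backbone remnants rather than functional elements. A recombination-deficient strain is recorded for propagation, which is consistent with the usual need to protect the repetitive ITRs.

The expression cassette lies between AAV2 inverted terminal repeats, the cis elements needed for replication and packaging of the genome into AAV particles when rep, cap and helper functions are supplied in trans. The downstream ITR is annotated as full length. The upstream one was detected only as two short fragments, which may reflect limits of sequencing or annotation across this structured region, or a partial deletion; the record does not settle which. Within the cassette, the human CMV immediate-early enhancer and promoter drive transcription through a truncated human β-globin intron, which generally improves transcript processing and expression. This is followed by the untagged 1,437 bp HyPer3 coding sequence and a human growth hormone polyadenylation signal. The insert was placed by restriction cloning between XbaI, which was destroyed, and HindIII.

According to the depositor, the construct can be used for in vivo expression of HyPer3 to monitor hydrogen peroxide. In the associated cardiac study, it served as the control virus for a vector expressing a fusion of HyPer with D-amino acid oxidase.
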