Addgene plasmid #119183: pAAV-HyPer3
Purpose: AAV expression vector with CMV promoter driving expression of the hydrogen peroxide-sensitive fluorescent biosensor HyPer3.
Depositing lab: Thomas Michel. Depositing organization: Brigham and Women's Hospital. Publication: Chemogenetic generation of hydrogen peroxide in the heart induces severe cardiac dysfunction. Steinhorn B, Sorrentino A, Badole S, Bogdanova Y, Belousov V, Michel T. Nat Commun. 2018 Oct 2;9(1):4044. doi: 10.1038/s41467-018-06533-2. PubMed 30279532.
Backbone
  Vector backbone: pAAV-MCS
  Backbone manufacturer: Stratagene
  Backbone size w/o insert (bp): 4600
  Total vector size (bp): 6000
  Vector type: Mammalian Expression, AAV
Growth in bacteria
  Bacterial resistance: Ampicillin, 100 μg/mL
  Growth temperature: 37°C
  Growth strain: NEB Stable
  Copy number: High Copy
Gene/Insert
  Gene/Insert name: HyPer3
  Insert size (bp): 1437
  Promoter: CMV
  Tag / fusion protein: None
  Cloning method: Restriction Enzyme; 5′ cloning site XbaI (destroyed during cloning); 3′ cloning site HindIII (not destroyed)
  Sequencing primers: 5′ TTATCTTCCTCCCACAGCTCC; 3′ TGGAGTGGCAACTTCCAGG
Resource information
  A portion of this plasmid was derived from a plasmid made by: HyPer3 was originally created by Vsevolod Belousov's laboratory.
Terms and licenses: Academic/Nonprofit Terms; Industry Terms: Not Available to Industry
Depositor comments: Can be used for in vivo expression of the hydrogen peroxide-sensitive fluorescent protein HyPer3. It was used for this purpose in Steinhorn et al. Free Radic Biol Med. 2017 Dec;113:16-25. doi: 10.1016/j.freeradbiomed.2017.09.006. In the associated publication (Steinhorn et al. Nat Commun. 2018 Oct 2;9(1):4044. doi: 10.1038/s41467-018-06533-2), it was used as a control for a virus driving expression of a fusion between HyPer and D-amino acid oxidase.
How to cite: pAAV-HyPer3 was a gift from Thomas Michel (Addgene plasmid # 119183 ; http://n2t.net/addgene:119183 ; RRID:Addgene_119183)
